>Addgene plasmid #22192 | pENTR/pTER shMDC1 (441-1) | depositor full sequence | sequence record 10168 | Author sequence
CTTTCCTGCGTTATCCCCTGATTCTGTGGATAACCGTATTACCGCTAGCATGGATCTCGGGGACGTCTAA
CTACTAAGCGAGAGTAGGGAACTGCCAGGCATCAAATAAAACGAAAGGCTCAGTCGGAAGACTGGGCCTT
TCGTTTTATCTGTTGTTTGTCGGTGAACGCTCTCCTGAGTAGGACAAATCCGCCGGGAGCGGATTTGAAC
GTTGTGAAGCAACGGCCCGGAGGGTGGCGGGCAGGACGCCCGCCATAAACTGCCAGGCATCAAACTAAGC
AGAAGGCCATCCTGACGGATGGCCTTTTTGCGTTTCTACAAACTCTTCCTGTTAGTTAGTTACTTAAGCT
CGGGCCCCAAATAATGATTTTATTTTGACTGATAGTGACCTGTTCGTTGCAACAAATTGATAAGCAATGC
TTTTTTATAATGCCAACTTTGTACAAAAAAGCAGGCTTTAAAGGAACCAATTCAGTCGACTGGATCCGGT
ACCGAATTCGAACGCTGACGTCATCAACCCGCTCCAAGGAATCGCGGCCCAGTGTCACTAGGCGGGAACA
CCCAGCGCGCGTGCGCCCTGGCAGGAAGATGGCTGTGAGGGACAGGGGAGTGGCGCCCTGCAATATTTGC
ATGTCGCTATGTGTTCTGGGAAATCACCATAAACGTGAAATGTCTTTGGATTTGGGAATCTTATAAGTTC
CCTATCAGTGATAGAGATCCCCCAACATGCAGAGATTGAAATTCAAGAGATTTCAATCTCTGCATGTTGT
TTTTGGAAAAGCTTGGTACCGAGCTCGGATCCACTAGTCCAGTGTGGTGGAATTCGCGGCCGCACTCGAG
ATATCTAGACCCAGCTTTCTTGTACAAAGTTGGCATTATAAGAAAGCATTGCTTATCAATTTGTTGCAAC
GAACAGGTCACTATCAGTCAAAATAAAATCATTATTTGCCATCCAGCTGCAGCTCTGGCCCGTGTCTCAA
AATCTCTGATGTTACATTGCACAAGATAAAAATATATCATCATGAACAATAAAACTGTCTGCTTACATAA
ACAGTAATACAAGGGGTGTTATGAGCCATATTCAACGGGAAACGTCGAGGCCGCGATTAAATTCCAACAT
GGATGCTGATTTATATGGGTATAAATGGGCTCGCGATAATGTCGGGCAATCAGGTGCGACAATCTATCGC
TTGTATGGGAAGCCCGATGCGCCAGAGTTGTTTCTGAAACATGGCAAAGGTAGCGTTGCCAATGATGTTA
CAGATGAGATGGTCAGACTAAACTGGCTGACGGAATTTATGCCTCTTCCGACCATCAAGCATTTTATCCG
TACTCCTGATGATGCATGGTTACTCACCACTGCGATCCCCGGAAAAACAGCATTCCAGGTATTAGAAGAA
TATCCTGATTCAGGTGAAAATATTGTTGATGCGCTGGCAGTGTCCCTGCGCCGGTTGCATTCGATTCCTG
TTTGTAATTGTCCTTTTAACAGCGATCGCGTATTTCGTCTCGCTCAGGCGCAATCACGAATGAATAACGG
TTTGGTTGATGCGAGTGATTTTGATGACGAGCGTAATGGCTGGCCTGTTGAACAAGTCTGGAAAGAAATG
CATAAACTTTTGCCATTCTCACCGGATTCAGTCGTCACTCATGGTGATTTCTCACTTGATAACCTTATTT
TTGACGAGGGGAAATTAATAGGTTGTATTGATGTTGGACGAGTCGGAATCGCAGACCGATACCAGGATCT
TGCCATCCTATGGAACTGCCTCGGTGAGTTTTCTCCTTCATTACAGAAACGGCTTTTTCAAAAATATGGT
ATTGATAATCCTGATATGAATAAATTGCAGTTTCATTTGATGCTCGATGAGTTTTTCTAATCAGAATTGG
TTAATTGGTTGTAACATTATTCAGATTGGGCCCCGTTCCACTGAGCGTCAGACCCGGTAGAAAAGATCAA
AGGATCTTCTTGAGATCCTTTTTTTCTGCGCGTAATCTGCTGCTTGCAAACAAAAAAACCACCGCTACCA
GCGGTGGTTTGTTTGCCGGATCAAGAGCTACCAACTCTTTTTCCGAAGGTAACTGGCTTCAGCAGAGCGC
AGATACCAAATACTGTTCTTCTAGTGTAGCCGTAGTTAGGCCACCACTTCAAGAACTCTGTAGCACCGCC
TACATACCTCGCTCTGCTAATCCTGTTACCAGTGGCTGCTGCCAGTGGCGATAAGTCGTGTCTTACCGGG
TTGGACTCAAGACGATAGTTACCGGATAAGGCGCAGCGGTCGGGCTGAACGGGGGGTTCGTGCACACAGC
CCAGCTTGGAGCGAACGACCTACACCGAACTGAGATACCTACAGCGTGAGCTATGAGAAAGCGCCACGCT
TCCCGAAGGGAGAAAGGCGGACAGGTATCCGGTAAGCGGCAGGGTCGGAACAGGAGAGCGCACGAGGGAG
CTTCCAGGGGGAAACGCCTGGTATCTTTATAGTCCTGTCGGGTTTCGCCACCTCTGACTTGAGCGTCGAT
TTTTGTGATGCTCGTCAGGGGGGCGGAGCCTATGGAAAAACGCCAGCAACGCGGCCTTTTTACGGTTCCT
GGCCTTTTGCTGGCCTTTTGCTCACATGTT
Features (pLannotate 1.2.2; 9 found; start..end, strand, type, name):
      1..46      +  rep_origin     RSF ori (fragment): Plasmids containing the RSF 1030 origin of replication can be propagated in E. coli cells that contain additional plasmids with compatible origins.
    106..149     -  terminator     rrnB T1 terminator: Escherichia coli rrnB; transcription terminator T1 from the E. coli rrnB gene
    281..308     +  terminator     rrnB T2 terminator: transcription terminator T2 from the E. coli rrnB gene
    358..457     +  protein_bind   attL1: mutant version of attL; recombination site for the Gateway® LR reaction LR Clonase™
    500..700     +  promoter       H1 promoter (fragment): human H1 RNA promoter
    699..718     +  promoter       PLtetO-1 promoter (fragment): modified phage lambda PL promoter with tet operator sites (Lutz and Bujard, 1997)
    849..948     -  protein_bind   attL2: mutant version of attL; recombination site for the Gateway® LR reaction LR Clonase™
   1071..1880    +  CDS            KanR: aminoglycoside phosphotransferase; aph(3')-Ia; confers resistance to kanamycin in bacteria or G418 (Geneticin®) in eukaryotes
   1970..2558    +  rep_origin     ori: high-copy-number ColE1/pMB1/pBR322/pUC origin of replication
