[The description below was written by a language model from this plasmid's Addgene catalogue record and pLannotate feature annotations shown in this document.]
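Description:
pENTR/pTER shMDC1 (441-1) is a Gateway entry vector for RNA interference, built on the Invitrogen pENTR1A backbone and carrying a short hairpin RNA cassette directed against human MDC1 (mediator of DNA damage checkpoint 1). The plasmid is small, about 2.6 kb in the depositor's full sequence. It is propagated in E. coli at high copy number from a ColE1/pUC-type origin, with selection by a kanamycin resistance gene (aminoglycoside phosphotransferase). The rrnB T1 and T2 transcription terminators lie upstream of the cloning region and insulate it from read-through transcription from the backbone. A short annotated match to an RSF origin is only a fragment and is unlikely to be functional.

The payload sits between the attL1 and attL2 recombination sites. It consists of a human H1 RNA polymerase III promoter followed immediately by a short element that the annotation software labels as a PLtetO-1 fragment. Given its position and the pTER name, this most likely represents a tet operator placed at the 3' end of the H1 promoter, an arrangement that lets a Tet repressor block hairpin transcription until tetracycline or doxycycline is added, although the record does not state this explicitly. The 58 bp shMDC1 hairpin insert was cloned downstream using BglII (site destroyed during cloning) and HindIII (site retained); the hairpin itself is not annotated in the feature table. Because the whole H1/tet operator/shRNA cassette is flanked by attL sites, it can be moved by an LR Clonase reaction into attR-containing destination vectors. The record does not name any particular destination vector. The end use is knockdown of MDC1 in human cells.
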