Addgene plasmid #22192: pENTR/pTER shMDC1 (441-1)
Depositing lab: Eric Campeau. Depositing organization: University of Massachusetts, Worcester.
Backbone
  Vector backbone: pENTR1A
  Backbone manufacturer: Invitrogen
  Backbone size w/o insert (bp): 2562
  Vector type: RNAi ; Entry vector
Growth in bacteria
  Bacterial resistance: Kanamycin, 50 μg/mL
  Growth temperature: 37°C
  Growth strain: DH5alpha
  Growth instructions: TOP10F', 37oC
  Copy number: High Copy
Gene/Insert
  Gene/Insert name: sh Mediator of DNA damage checkpoint 1 (alt name: shMDC1)
  Species: H. sapiens (human)
  Insert size (bp): 58
  Cloning method: Restriction Enzyme; 5′ cloning site Bgl II (destroyed during cloning); 3′ cloning site Hind III (not destroyed)
  Sequencing primers: 5′ ENTRforw; 3′ ENTRrev
Terms and licenses: Academic/Nonprofit Terms; Industry Terms: Not Available to Industry
How to cite: pENTR/pTER shMDC1 (441-1) was a gift from Eric Campeau (Addgene plasmid # 22192 ; http://n2t.net/addgene:22192 ; RRID:Addgene_22192)
