>Addgene plasmid #22192 | pENTR/pTER shMDC1 (441-1) | addgene partial sequence | sequence record 28677 | 22192 with H1
AAGTCTTGGATTTGGGATCTTATAAGTTCCCTATCAGTGATAGAGATCCCCCAACATGCAGAGATTGAAA
TTCAAGAGATTTCAATCTCTGCATGTTGTTTTTGGAAAAGCTTGGTACCGAGCTCGGATCCACTAGTCCA
GTGTGGTGGAATTCGCGGCCGCACTCGAGATATCTAGACCCAGCTTTCTTGTACAAAGTTGGCATTATAA
GAAAGCATTGCTTATCAATTTGTTGCAACGAACAGGTCACTATCAGTCAAAATAAAATCATTATTTGCCA
TCCAGCTGCAGCTCTGGCCCGTGTCTCANAATCTCTGATGTTACATTGCACAAGATAAAAATATATCATC
ATGAACNATAAAACTGTCTGCTTAC
